>Addgene plasmid #107499 | pLenti CMV Puro DEST (w118-1) IGF1R | addgene full sequence | sequence record 205630 | Addgene NGS Result
GTGAGTTTTCGTTCCACTGAGCGTCAGACCCCGTAGAAAAGATCAAAGGATCTTCTTGAGATCCTTTTTT
TCTGCGCGTAATCTGCTGCTTGCAAACAAAAAAACCACCGCTACCAGCGGTGGTTTGTTTGCCGGATCAA
GAGCTACCAACTCTTTTTCCGAAGGTAACTGGCTTCAGCAGAGCGCAGATACCAAATACTGTTCTTCTAG
TGTAGCCGTAGTTAGGCCACCACTTCAAGAACTCTGTAGCACCGCCTACATACCTCGCTCTGCTAATCCT
GTTACCAGTGGCTGCTGCCAGTGGCGATAAGTCGTGTCTTACCGGGTTGGACTCAAGACGATAGTTACCG
GATAAGGCGCAGCGGTCGGGCTGAACGGGGGGTTCGTGCACACAGCCCAGCTTGGAGCGAACGACCTACA
CCGAACTGAGATACCTACAGCGTGAGCTATGAGAAAGCGCCACGCTTCCCGAAGGGAGAAAGGCGGACAG
GTATCCGGTAAGCGGCAGGGTCGGAACAGGAGAGCGCACGAGGGAGCTTCCAGGGGGAAACGCCTGGTAT
CTTTATAGTCCTGTCGGGTTTCGCCACCTCTGACTTGAGCGTCGATTTTTGTGATGCTCGTCAGGGGGGC
GGAGCCTATGGAAAAACGCCAGCAACGCGGCCTTTTTACGGTTCCTGGCCTTTTGCTGGCCTTTTGCTCA
CATGTTCTTTCCTGCGTTATCCCCTGATTCTGTGGATAACCGTATTACCGCCTTTGAGTGAGCTGATACC
GCTCGCCGCAGCCGAACGACCGAGCGCAGCGAGTCAGTGAGCGAGGAAGCGGAAGAGCGCCCAATACGCA
AACCGCCTCTCCCCGCGCGTTGGCCGATTCATTAATGCAGCTGGCACGACAGGTTTCCCGACTGGAAAGC
GGGCAGTGAGCGCAACGCAATTAATGTGAGTTAGCTCACTCATTAGGCACCCCAGGCTTTACACTTTATG
CTTCCGGCTCGTATGTTGTGTGGAATTGTGAGCGGATAACAATTTCACACAGGAAACAGCTATGACCATG
ATTACGCCAAGCGCGCAATTAACCCTCACTAAAGGGAACAAAAGCTGGAGCTGCAAGCTTAATGTAGTCT
TATGCAATACTCTTGTAGTCTTGCAACATGGTAACGATGAGTTAGCAACATGCCTTACAAGGAGAGAAAA
AGCACCGTGCATGCCGATTGGTGGAAGTAAGGTGGTACGATCGTGCCTTATTAGGAAGGCAACAGACGGG
TCTGACATGGATTGGACGAACCACTGAATTGCCGCATTGCAGAGATATTGTATTTAAGTGCCTAGCTCGA
TACATAAACGGGTCTCTCTGGTTAGACCAGATCTGAGCCTGGGAGCTCTCTGGCTAACTAGGGAACCCAC
TGCTTAAGCCTCAATAAAGCTTGCCTTGAGTGCTTCAAGTAGTGTGTGCCCGTCTGTTGTGTGACTCTGG
TAACTAGAGATCCCTCAGACCCTTTTAGTCAGTGTGGAAAATCTCTAGCAGTGGCGCCCGAACAGGGACT
TGAAAGCGAAAGGGAAACCAGAGGAGCTCTCTCGACGCAGGACTCGGCTTGCTGAAGCGCGCACGGCAAG
AGGCGAGGGGCGGCGACTGGTGAGTACGCCAAAAATTTTGACTAGCGGAGGCTAGAAGGAGAGAGATGGG
TGCGAGAGCGTCAGTATTAAGCGGGGGAGAATTAGATCGCGATGGGAAAAAATTCGGTTAAGGCCAGGGG
GAAAGAAAAAATATAAATTAAAACATATAGTATGGGCAAGCAGGGAGCTAGAACGATTCGCAGTTAATCC
TGGCCTGTTAGAAACATCAGAAGGCTGTAGACAAATACTGGGACAGCTACAACCATCCCTTCAGACAGGA
TCAGAAGAACTTAGATCATTATATAATACAGTAGCAACCCTCTATTGTGTGCATCAAAGGATAGAGATAA
AAGACACCAAGGAAGCTTTAGACAAGATAGAGGAAGAGCAAAACAAAAGTAAGACCACCGCACAGCAAGC
GGCCGCTGATCTTCAGACCTGGAGGAGGAGATATGAGGGACAATTGGAGAAGTGAATTATATAAATATAA
AGTAGTAAAAATTGAACCATTAGGAGTAGCACCCACCAAGGCAAAGAGAAGAGTGGTGCAGAGAGAAAAA
AGAGCAGTGGGAATAGGAGCTTTGTTCCTTGGGTTCTTGGGAGCAGCAGGAAGCACTATGGGCGCAGCGT
CAATGACGCTGACGGTACAGGCCAGACAATTATTGTCTGGTATAGTGCAGCAGCAGAACAATTTGCTGAG
GGCTATTGAGGCGCAACAGCATCTGTTGCAACTCACAGTCTGGGGCATCAAGCAGCTCCAGGCAAGAATC
CTGGCTGTGGAAAGATACCTAAAGGATCAACAGCTCCTGGGGATTTGGGGTTGCTCTGGAAAACTCATTT
GCACCACTGCTGTGCCTTGGAATGCTAGTTGGAGTAATAAATCTCTGGAACAGATTTGGAATCACACGAC
CTGGATGGAGTGGGACAGAGAAATTAACAATTACACAAGCTTAATACACTCCTTAATTGAAGAATCGCAA
AACCAGCAAGAAAAGAATGAACAAGAATTATTGGAATTAGATAAATGGGCAAGTTTGTGGAATTGGTTTA
ACATAACAAATTGGCTGTGGTATATAAAATTATTCATAATGATAGTAGGAGGCTTGGTAGGTTTAAGAAT
AGTTTTTGCTGTACTTTCTATAGTGAATAGAGTTAGGCAGGGATATTCACCATTATCGTTTCAGACCCAC
CTCCCAACCCCGAGGGGACCCGACAGGCCCGAAGGAATAGAAGAAGAAGGTGGAGAGAGAGACAGAGACA
GATCCATTCGATTAGTGAACGGATCTCGACGGTATCGGTTAACTTTTAAAAGAAAAGGGGGGATTGGGGG
GTACAGTGCAGGGGAAAGAATAGTAGACATAATAGCAACAGACATACAAACTAAAGAATTACAAAAACAA
ATTACAAAATTCAAAATTTTATCGATAAGCTTGGGAGTTCCGCGTTACATAACTTACGGTAAATGGCCCG
CCTGGCTGACCGCCCAACGACCCCCGCCCATTGACGTCAATAATGACGTATGTTCCCATAGTAACGCCAA
TAGGGACTTTCCATTGACGTCAATGGGTGGAGTATTTACGGTAAACTGCCCACTTGGCAGTACATCAAGT
GTATCATATGCCAAGTACGCCCCCTATTGACGTCAATGACGGTAAATGGCCCGCCTGGCATTATGCCCAG
TACATGACCTTATGGGACTTTCCTACTTGGCAGTACATCTACGTATTAGTCATCGCTATTACCATGGTGA
TGCGGTTTTGGCAGTACATCAATGGGCGTGGATAGCGGTTTGACTCACGGGGATTTCCAAGTCTCCACCC
CATTGACGTCAATGGGAGTTTGTTTTGGCACCAAAATCAACGGGACTTTCCAAAATGTCGTAACAACTCC
GCCCCATTGACGCAAATGGGCGGTAGGCGTGTACGGTGGGAGGTCTATATAAGCAGAGCTCGTTTAGTGA
ACCGTCAGATCGCCTGGAGACGCCATCCACGCTGTTTTGACCTCCATAGAAGACACCGACTCTAGTCCAG
TGTGGTGGAATTCTGCAGATATCAACAAGTTTGTACAAAAAAGCAGGCTTCACCATGAAGTCTGGCTCCG
GAGGAGGGTCCCCGACCTCGCTGTGGGGGCTCCTGTTTCTCTCCGCCGCGCTCTCGCTCTGGCCGACGAG
TGGA
[2688 nt withheld, positions 3785-6472]
AAAACAGGATATGAAAACTTCATCCATCTGATCATCGCTCTGCCCGTCGCTGTCCTGTTGATCGTGGGAG
GGTTGGTGATTATGCTGTACGTCTTCCATAGAAAGAGAAATAACAGCAGGCTGGGGAATGGAGTGCTGTA
TGCCTCTGTGAACCCGGAGTACTTCAGCGCTGCTGATGTGTACGTTCCTGATGAGTGGGAGGTGGCTCGG
GAGAAGATCACCATGAGCCGGGAACTTGGGCAGGGGTCGTTTGGGATGGTCTATGAAGGAGTTGCCAAGG
GTGTGGTGAAAGATGAACCTGAAACCAGAGTGGCCATTAAAACAGTGAACGAGGCCGCAAGCATGCGTGA
GAGGATTGAGTTTCTCAACGAAGCTTCTGTGATGAAGGAGTTCAATTGTCACCATGTGGTGCGATTGCTG
GGTGTGGTGTCCCAAGGCCAGCCAACACTGGTCATCATGGAACTGATGACACGGGGCGATCTCAAAAGTT
ATCTCCGGTCTCTGAGGCCAGAAATGGAGAATAATCCAGTCCTAGCACCTCCAAGCCTGAGCAAGATGAT
TCAGATGGCCGGAGAGATTGCAGACGGCATGGCATACCTCAACGCCAATAAGTTCGTCCACAGAGACCTT
GCTGCCCGGAATTGCATGGTAGCCGAAGATTTCACAGTCAAAATCGGAGATTTTGGTATGACGCGAGATA
TCTATGAGACAGACTATTACCGGAAAGGAGGGAAAGGGCTGCTGCCCGTGCGCTGGATGTCTCCTGAGTC
CCTCAAGGATGGAGTCTTCACCACTTACTCGGACGTCTGGTCCTTCGGGGTCGTCCTCTGGGAGATCGCC
ACACTGGCCGAGCAGCCCTACCAGGGCTTGTCCAACGAGCAAGTCCTTCGCTTCGTCATGGAGGGCGGCC
TTCTGGACAAGCCAGACAACTGTCCTGACATGCTGTTTGAACTGATGCGCATGTGCTGGCAGTATAACCC
CAAGATGAGGCCTTCCTTCCTGGAGATCATCAGCAGCATCAAAGAGGAGATGGAGCCTGGCTTCCGGGAG
GTCTCCTTCTACTACAGCGAGGAGAACAAGCTGCCCGAGCCGGAGGAGCTGGACCTGGAGCCAGAGAACA
TGGAGAGCGTCCCCCTGGACCCCTCGGCCTCCTCGTCCTCCCTGCCACTGCCCGACAGACACTCAGGACA
CAAGGCCGAGAACGGCCCCGGCCCTGGGGTGCTGGTCCTCCGCGCCAGCTTCGACGAGAGACAGCCTTAC
GCCCACATGAACGGGGGCCGCAAGAACGAGCGGGCCTTGCCGCTGCCCCAGTCTTCGACCTGCTGAAACC
CAGCTTTCTTGTACAAAGTGGTTGATATCCAGCACAGTGGCGGCCGCTCGACAATCAACCTCTGGATTAC
AAAATTTGTGAAAGATTGACTGGTATTCTTAACTATGTTGCTCCTTTTACGCTATGTGGATACGCTGCTT
TAATGCCTTTGTATCATGCTATTGCTTCCCGTATGGCTTTCATTTTCTCCTCCTTGTATAAATCCTGGTT
GCTGTCTCTTTATGAGGAGTTGTGGCCCGTTGTCAGGCAACGTGGCGTGGTGTGCACTGTGTTTGCTGAC
GCAACCCCCACTGGTTGGGGCATTGCCACCACCTGTCAGCTCCTTTCCGGGACTTTCGCTTTCCCCCTCC
CTATTGCCACGGCGGAACTCATCGCCGCCTGCCTTGCCCGCTGCTGGACAGGGGCTCGGCTGTTGGGCAC
TGACAATTCCGTGGTGTTGTCGGGGAAGCTGACGTCCTTTCCATGGCTGCTCGCCTGTGTTGCCACCTGG
ATTCTGCGCGGGACGTCCTTCTGCTACGTCCCTTCGGCCCTCAATCCAGCGGACCTTCCTTCCCGCGGCC
TGCTGCCGGCTCTGCGGCCTCTTCCGCGTCTTCGCCTTCGCCCTCAGACGAGTCGGATCTCCCTTTGGGC
CGCCTCCCCGCCTGGAATTCTACCGGGTAGGGGAGGCGCTTTTCCCAAGGCAGTCTGGAGCATGCGCTTT
AGCAGCCCCGCTGGGCACTTGGCGCTACACAAGTGGCCTCTGGCCTCGCACACATTCCACATCCACCGGT
AGGCGCCAACCGGCTCCGTTCTTTGGTGGCCCCTTCGCGCCACCTTCTACTCCTCCCCTAGTCAGGAAGT
TCCCCCCCGCCCCGCAGCTCGCGTCGTGCAGGACGTGACAAATGGAAGTAGCACGTCTCACTAGTCTCGT
GCAGATGGACAGCACCGCTGAGCAATGGAAGCGGGTAGGCCTTTGGGGCAGCGGCCAATAGCAGCTTTGC
TCCTTCGCTTTCTGGGCTCAGAGGCTGGGAAGGGGTGGGTCCGGGGGCGGGCTCAGGGGCGGGGCGGGCG
CCCGAAGGTCCTCCGGAGGCCCGGCATTCTGCACGCTTCAAAAGCGCACGTCTGCCGCGCTGTTCTCCTC
TTCCTCATCTCCGGGCCTTTCGACCTGCAGCCCAAGCTTACCATGACCGAGTACAAGCCCACGGTGCGCC
TCGCCACCCGCGACGACGTCCCCAGGGCCGTACGCACCCTCGCCGCCGCGTTCGCCGACTACCCCGCCAC
GCGCCACACCGTCGATCCGGACCGCCACATCGAGCGGGTCACCGAGCTGCAAGAACTCTTCCTCACGCGC
GTCGGGCTCGACATCGGCAAGGTGTGGGTCGCGGACGACGGCGCCGCGGTGGCGGTCTGGACCACGCCGG
AGAGCGTCGAAGCGGGGGCGGTGTTCGCCGAGATCGGCCCGCGCATGGCCGAGTTGAGCGGTTCCCGGCT
GGCCGCGCAGCAACAGATGGAAGGCCTCCTGGCGCCGCACCGGCCCAAGGAGCCCGCGTGGTTCCTGGCC
ACCGTCGGCGTCTCGCCCGACCACCAGGGCAAGGGTCTGGGCAGCGCCGTCGTGCTCCCCGGAGTGGAGG
CGGCCGAGCGCGCCGGGGTGCCCGCCTTCCTGGAGACCTCCGCGCCCCGCAACCTCCCCTTCTACGAGCG
GCTCGGCTTCACCGTCACCGCCGACGTCGAGGTGCCCGAAGGACCGCGCACCTGGTGCATGACCCGCAAG
CCCGGTGCCTGACGCCCGCCCCACGACCCGCAGCGCCCGACCGAAAGGAGCGCACGACCCCATGCATCTC
GAGGGCCCGGTACCTTTAAGACCAATGACTTACAAGGCAGCTGTAGATCTTAGCCACTTTTTAAAAGAAA
AGGGGGGACTGGAAGGGCTAGCTCACTCCCAACGAAGACAAGATCTGCTTTTTGCTTGTACTGGGTCTCT
CTGGTTAGACCAGATCTGAGCCTGGGAGCTCTCTGGCTAACTAGGGAACCCACTGCTTAAGCCTCAATAA
AGCTTGCCTTGAGTGCTTCAAGTAGTGTGTGCCCGTCTGTTGTGTGACTCTGGTAACTAGAGATCCCTCA
GACCCTTTTAGTCAGTGTGGAAAATCTCTAGCAGTAGTAGTTCATGTCATCTTATTATTCAGTATTTATA
ACTTGCAAAGAAATGAATATCAGAGAGTGAGAGGAACTTGTTTATTGCAGCTTATAATGGTTACAAATAA
AGCAATAGCATCACAAATTTCACAAATAAAGCATTTTTTTCACTGCATTCTAGTTGTGGTTTGTCCAAAC
TCATCAATGTATCTTATCATGTCTGGCTCTAGCTATCCCGCCCCTAACTCCGCCCATCCCGCCCCTAACT
CCGCCCAGTTCCGCCCATTCTCCGCCCCATGGCTGACTAATTTTTTTTATTTATGCAGAGGCCGAGGCCG
CCTCGGCCTCTGAGCTATTCCAGAAGTAGTGAGGAGGCTTTTTTGGAGGCCTAGGGACGTACCCAATTCG
CCCTATAGTGAGTCGTATTACGCGCGCTCACTGGCCGTCGTTTTACAACGTCGTGACTGGGAAAACCCTG
GCGTTACCCAACTTAATCGCCTTGCAGCACATCCCCCTTTCGCCAGCTGGCGTAATAGCGAAGAGGCCCG
CACCGATCGCCCTTCCCAACAGTTGCGCAGCCTGAATGGCGAATGGG
[124 nt withheld, positions 10510-10633]
C
[91 nt withheld, positions 10635-10725]
A
[49 nt withheld, positions 10727-10775]
CCTTTGACGTTGGAGTCCACGTTCTTT
[37 nt withheld, positions 10803-10839]
ACCCTATCTCGGTCTATTCTTTTGATTTATAAGGGATTTTGCCGATTTCGGCCTATTGGTTAAAAAATGA
GCTGATTTAACAAAAATTTAACGCGAATTTTAACAAAATATTAACGCTTACAATTTAGGTGGCACTTTTC
GGGGAAATGTGCGCGGAACCCCTATTTGTTTATTTTTCTAAATACATTCAAATATGTATCCGCTCATGAG
ACAATAACCCTGATAAATGCTTCAATAATATTGAAAAAGGAAGAGTATGAGTATTCAACATTTCCGTGTC
GCCCTTATTCCCTTTTTTGCGGCATTTTGCCTTCCTGTTTTTGCTCACCCAGAAACGCTGGTGAAAGTAA
AAGATGCTGAAGATCAGTTGGGTGCACGAGTGGGTTACATCGAACTGGATCTCAACAGCGGTAAGATCCT
TGAGAGTTTTCGCCCCGAAGAACGTTTTCCAATGATGAGCACTTTTAAAGTTCTGCTATGTGGCGCGGTA
TTATCCCGTATTGACGCCGGGCAAGAGCAACTCGGTCGCCGCATACACTATTCTCAGAATGACTTGGTTG
AGTACTCACCAGTCACAGAAAAGCATCTTACGGATGGCATGACAGTAAGAGAATTATGCAGTGCTGCCAT
AACCATGAGTGATAACACTGCGGCCAACTTACTTCTGACAACGATCGGAGGACCGAAGGAGCTAACCGCT
TTTTTGCACAACATGGGGGATCATGTAACTCGCCTTGATCGTTGGGAACCGGAGCTGAATGAAGCCATAC
CAAACGACGAGCGTGACACCACGATGCCTGTAGCAATGGCAACAACGTTGCGCAAACTATTAACTGGCGA
ACTACTTACTCTAGCTTCCCGGCAACAATTAATAGACTGGATGGAGGCGGATAAAGTTGCAGGACCACTT
CTGCGCTCGGCCCTTCCGGCTGGCTGGTTTATTGCTGATAAATCTGGAGCCGGTGAGCGTGGGTCTCGCG
GTATCATTGCAGCACTGGGGCCAGATGGTAAGCCCTCCCGTATCGTAGTTATCTACACGACGGGGAGTCA
GGCAACTATGGATGAACGAAATAGACAGATCGCTGAGATAGGTGCCTCACTGATTAAGCATTGGTAACTG
TCAGACCAAGTTTACTCATATATACTTTAGATTGATTTAAAACTTCATTTTTAATTTAAAAGGATCTAGG
TGAAGATCCTTTTTGATAATCTCATGACCAAAATCCCTTAAC
Features (pLannotate 1.2.2; 30 found; start..end, strand, type, name):
     56..644     +  rep_origin     ori: high-copy-number ColE1/pMB1/pBR322/pUC origin of replication
    827..919     +  CDS            lacI (fragment): lac repressor; lacI; The lac repressor binds to the lac operator to inhibit transcription in E. coli. This inhibition can be relieved by adding lactose or isopropyl-β-D-thiogalactopyranoside (IPTG).
    932..953     +  protein_bind   CAP binding site: CAP binding activates transcription in the presence of cAMP. E. coli catabolite activator protein
    968..998     +  promoter       lac promoter: promoter for the E. coli lac operon
   1002..1024    +  protein_bind   lac operator (fragment): The lac repressor binds to the lac operator to inhibit transcription in E. coli. This inhibition can be relieved by adding lactose or isopropyl-β-D-thiogalactopyranoside (IPTG). lac repressor encoded by lacI
   1067..1085    +  promoter       T3 promoter: promoter for bacteriophage T3 RNA polymerase
   1113..1339    +  promoter       RSV promoter: Rous sarcoma virus enhancer/promoter
   1340..1520    +  LTR            5' LTR (truncated): truncated 5' long terminal repeat (LTR) from HIV-1
   1567..1692    +  misc_feature   HIV-1 Ψ: packaging signal of human immunodeficiency virus type 1
   1676..2039    +  CDS            HIV-1 gag (fragment): gag protein from human immunodeficiency virus 1; gag
   2185..2418    +  misc_feature   RRE: The Rev response element (RRE) of HIV-1 allows for Rev-dependent mRNA export from the nucleus to the cytoplasm.
   2795..2895    +  CDS            Rev (fragment): human immunodeficiency virus 1 (HIV-1) Rev protein; rev; enhances nuclear export of unspliced and incompletely spliced viral mRNAs
   2914..3030    +  misc_feature   cPPT/CTS: central polypurine tract and central termination sequence of HIV-1
   3053..3356    +  enhancer       CMV enhancer: human cytomegalovirus immediate early enhancer
   3357..3560    +  promoter       CMV promoter: human cytomegalovirus (CMV) immediate early promoter
   3665..3689    +  protein_bind   attB1: mutant version of attB; recombination site for the Gateway® BP reaction BP Clonase™
   3695..7795    +  CDS            IGF1R (sequence partly withheld): IGF1R_HUMAN - Experimental evidence at protein level: Swiss-Prot protein existence level 1. When present in a hybrid receptor with INSR, binds IGF1. PubMed:12138094 shows that hybrid receptors composed of IGF1R and INSR isoform Long are activated with a high affinity by IGF1, with low affinity by IGF2 and not significantly activated by insulin, and that hybrid receptors composed of IGF1R and INSR isoform Short are activated by IGF1, IGF2 and insulin. In contrast, PubMed:16831875 shows that hybrid receptors composed of IGF1R and INSR isoform Long and hybrid receptors composed of IGF1R and INSR
   7800..7824    -  protein_bind   attB2: mutant version of attB; recombination site for the Gateway® BP reaction BP Clonase™
   7855..8443    +  misc_feature   WPRE: woodchuck hepatitis virus posttranscriptional regulatory element
   8457..8944    +  promoter       PGK promoter: mouse phosphoglycerate kinase 1 promoter
   8965..9564    +  CDS            PuroR: puromycin N-acetyltransferase; pac from Streptomyces alboniger; confers resistance to puromycin
   9632..9769    +  CDS            nef (fragment): NEF_HV1LA - Experimental evidence at protein level: Swiss-Prot protein existence level 1. Extracellular Nef protein targets CD4(+) T-lymphocytes for apoptosis by interacting with CXCR4 surface receptors. From Human immunodeficiency virus type 1 group M subtype B (isolate Lai) (HIV-1).
   9755..9935    +  LTR            5' LTR (truncated): truncated 5' long terminal repeat (LTR) from HIV-1
  10007..10128   +  polyA_signal   SV40 poly(A) signal: SV40 polyadenylation signal
  10168..10303   +  rep_origin     SV40 ori: SV40 origin of replication
  10324..10342   -  promoter       T7 promoter: promoter for bacteriophage T7 RNA polymerase
  10350..10505   +  CDS            lacZα (fragment): LacZα fragment of β-galactosidase; lacZ fragment
  10510..10938   +  rep_origin     f1 ori (sequence partly withheld): f1 bacteriophage origin of replication; arrow indicates direction of (+) strand synthesis
  10991..11095   +  promoter       AmpR promoter: bla
  11096..11956   +  CDS            AmpR: β-lactamase; bla; confers resistance to ampicillin, carbenicillin, and related antibiotics
