[The description below was written by a language model from this plasmid's Addgene catalogue record and pLannotate feature annotations shown in this document.]
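Description:
pLenti CMV Puro DEST (w118-1) IGF1R is a lentiviral mammalian expression plasmid of about 12.1 kb that delivers the human insulin-like growth factor 1 receptor (IGF1R) together with a puromycin selection marker. It is maintained in E. coli through a high-copy ColE1/pUC-type origin and an ampicillin resistance gene (β-lactamase). The backbone also carries an f1 origin, an SV40 origin, T3 and T7 promoters, and remnants of lac/lacZα sequence inherited from the parental cloning vector.

The viral portion has an RSV promoter fused to a truncated HIV-1 5' LTR, which drives transcription of the genomic RNA in packaging cells. This is followed by the Ψ packaging signal with a partial gag fragment, the Rev response element for nuclear export of the unspliced transcript, and the cPPT/CTS element, which aids nuclear import of the viral genome. A second truncated LTR and an SV40 polyadenylation signal close the transfer cassette. No intact viral structural or enzymatic genes are annotated, so these functions would have to be supplied in trans for virus production.

Between the LTRs, the CMV immediate-early enhancer and promoter drive the roughly 4.1 kb IGF1R coding sequence. The insert is flanked by attB1 and attB2 sites, consistent with Gateway recombination into the destination vector, and the record notes it was derived from an earlier IGF1R plasmid. No epitope tags are annotated. A WPRE downstream of the insert enhances transcript stability and expression. A separate mouse PGK promoter drives puromycin N-acetyltransferase, allowing selection of stably transduced cells. The stated purpose is IGF1R overexpression, and the associated publication concerns chemoresistance and apoptosis in T cell acute lymphoblastic leukemia.
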