Addgene plasmid #107499: pLenti CMV Puro DEST (w118-1) IGF1R
Purpose: Expresses IGF1R, puromycin resistant
Depositing lab: Alejandro Gutierrez. Depositing organization: Boston Children's Hospital. Publication: PRC2 loss induces chemoresistance by repressing apoptosis in T cell acute lymphoblastic leukemia. Aries IM, Bodaar K, Karim SA, Chonghaile TN, Hinze L, Burns MA, Pfirrmann M, Degar J, Landrigan JT, Balbach S, Peirs S, Menten B, Isenhart R, Stevenson KE, Neuberg DS, Devidas M, Loh ML, Hunger SP, Teachey DT, Rabin KR, Winter SS, Dunsmore KP, Wood BL, Silverman LB, Sallan SE, Van Vlierberghe P, Orkin SH, Knoechel B, Letai AG, Gutierrez A. J Exp Med. 2018 Nov 7. pii: jem.20180570. doi: 10.1084/jem.20180570. PubMed 30404791.
Backbone
  Vector backbone: pLenti CMV Puro DEST (w118-1)
  Vector type: Mammalian Expression, Lentiviral
  Selectable markers: Puromycin
Growth in bacteria
  Bacterial resistance: Ampicillin, 100 μg/mL
  Growth temperature: 37°C
  Growth strain: NEB Stable
  Copy number: Unknown
Gene/Insert
  Gene/Insert name: IGF-1R
  Species: H. sapiens (human)
  Insert size (bp): 4104
  Entrez Gene: IGF1R (a.k.a. CD221, IGFIR, IGFR, JTK13)
  Promoter: CMV
  Cloning method: Gateway Cloning
  Sequencing primers: 5′ CMV; 3′ Dest Rev (GGAGCAACATAGTTA)
Resource information
  A portion of this plasmid was derived from a plasmid made by: Cloned from plasmid addgene #11212
Terms and licenses: Academic/Nonprofit Terms; Industry Terms: Not Available to Industry
How to cite: pLenti CMV Puro DEST (w118-1) IGF1R was a gift from Alejandro Gutierrez (Addgene plasmid # 107499 ; http://n2t.net/addgene:107499 ; RRID:Addgene_107499)
