>Addgene plasmid #107499 | pLenti CMV Puro DEST (w118-1) IGF1R | depositor partial sequence | sequence record 205631 | Destination Reverse (GGAGCAACATAGTTA)
GAGCAAGATGATTCAGATGGCCGGAGAGATTGCAGACGGCATGGCATACCTCAACGCCAATAAGTTCGTC
CACAGAGACCTTGCTGCCCGGAATTGCATGGTAGCCGAAGATTTCACAGTCAAAATCGGAGATTTTGGTA
TGACGCGAGATATCTATGAGACAGACTATTACCGGAAAGGAGGGAAAGGGCTGCTGCCCGTGCGCTGGAT
GTCTCCTGAGTCCCTCAAGGATGGAGTCTTCACCACTTACTCGGACGTCTGGTCCTTCGGGGTCGTCCTC
TGGGAGATCGCCACACTGGCCGAGCAGCCCTACCAGGGCTTGTCCAACGAGCAAGTCCTTCGCTTCGTCA
TGGAGGGCGGCCTTCTGGACAAGCCAGACAACTGTCCTGACATGCTGTTTGAACTGATGCGCATGTGCTG
GCAGTATAACCCCAAGATGAGGCCTTCCTTCCTGGAGATCATCAGCAGCATCAAAGAGGAGATGGAGCCT
GGCTTCCGGGAGGTCTCCTTCTACTACAGCGAGGAGAACAAGCTGCCCGAGCCGGAGGAGCTGGACCTGG
AGCCAGAGAACATGGAGAGCGTCCCCCTGGACCCCTCGGCCTCCTCGTCCTCCCTGCCACTGCCCGACAG
ACACTCAGGACACAAGGCCGAGAACGGCCCCGGCCCTGGGGTGCTGGTCCTCCGCGCCAGCTTCGACGAG
AGACAGCCTTACGCCCACATGAACGGGGGCCGCAAGAACGAGCGGGCCTTGCCGCTGCCCCAGTCTTCGA
CCTGCTGAAACCCAGCTTTCTTGTACAAAGTGGTTGATATCCAGCACAGTGGCGGCCGCTCGACAATCAA
CCTCTGGAT
