>Addgene plasmid #107499 | pLenti CMV Puro DEST (w118-1) IGF1R | depositor partial sequence | sequence record 205632 | CMV Fwd
CCGTCAGATCGCCTGGAGACGCCATCCACGCTGTTTTGACCTCCATAGAAGACACCGACTCTAGTCCAGT
GTGGTGGAATTCTGCAGATATCAACAAGTTTGTACAAAAAAGCAGGCTTCACCATGAAGTCTGGCTCCGG
AGGAGGGTCCCCGACCTCGCTGTGGGGGCTCCTGTTTCTCTCCGCCGCGCTCTCGCTCTGGCCGACGAGT
GGA
[679 nt withheld, positions 214-892]
